Addgene plasmid #250094: pGEX-LARG-PDZ-1
Purpose: Bacterial expression of LARG PDZ domain 1
Depositing lab: Mark Bedford. Depositing organization: University of Texas MD Anderson Cancer Center. Publication: PRMT5 C-terminal Phosphorylation Modulates a 14-3-3/PDZ Interaction Switch. Espejo AB, Gao G, Black K, Gayatri S, Veland N, Kim J, Chen T, Sudol M, Walker C, Bedford MT. J Biol Chem. 2017 Feb 10;292(6):2255-2265. doi: 10.1074/jbc.M116.760330. Epub 2016 Dec 28. PubMed 28031468.
Backbone
  Vector backbone: pGEX-4T-1
  Backbone size w/o insert (bp): 4900
  Vector type: Bacterial Expression
Growth in bacteria
  Bacterial resistance: Ampicillin, 100 μg/mL
  Growth temperature: 37°C
  Growth strain: DH5alpha
  Copy number: High Copy
Gene/Insert
  Gene/Insert name: LARG (1/1)
  Species: M. musculus (mouse)
  Insert size (bp): 252
  Mutation: None
  Entrez Gene: Arhgef12 (a.k.a. 2310014B11Rik, Larg, mKIAA0382)
  Cloning method: Restriction Enzyme; 5′ cloning site Unknown (unknown if destroyed)
Terms and licenses: Academic/Nonprofit Terms; Industry Terms: Not Available to Industry
Depositor comments: UniProt ID: Q8R4H2
How to cite: pGEX-LARG-PDZ-1 was a gift from Mark Bedford (Addgene plasmid # 250094 ; http://n2t.net/addgene:250094 ; RRID:Addgene_250094)
