[The description below was written by a language model from this plasmid's Addgene catalogue record and pLannotate feature annotations shown in this document.]
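Description:
pGEX-LARG-PDZ-1 is a bacterial expression plasmid built on the pGEX-4T-1 backbone for producing the PDZ domain of mouse LARG (Arhgef12, a RhoA guanine nucleotide exchange factor) as a glutathione S-transferase fusion in E. coli. The sequenced plasmid is about 5.2 kb. It replicates from a high-copy ColE1/pMB1-type origin and is selected with ampicillin through the β-lactamase (AmpR) gene and its own promoter. Short annotated fragments of an RSF origin, bom and rop, along with a lac promoter/lacZα segment downstream of lacI and a small yciV fragment, appear to be backbone remnants rather than functional parts of the design.

The expression cassette consists of the strong hybrid tac promoter followed by a lac operator, driving the Schistosoma japonicum GST coding sequence, with the Arhgef12 fragment annotated immediately downstream on the same strand, consistent with an N-terminal GST tag. The catalogue lists the insert as 252 bp with no mutations, while the annotated match to Arhgef12 spans slightly more, about 280 bp. The restriction sites used for cloning are not recorded. A plasmid-borne lacI gene with its own promoter supplies lac repressor, which keeps the tac promoter off until it is relieved by IPTG, so that expression is inducible.

The GST moiety allows affinity capture of the fusion on glutathione resin, making the construct suited to purifying the isolated PDZ domain for in vitro binding work. The associated publication concerns a phosphorylation-regulated switch between 14-3-3 and PDZ domain interactions at the PRMT5 C-terminus, which suggests that this recombinant domain served as a probe for protein interactions, although the record itself states only bacterial expression as its purpose.
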