Features (pLannotate 1.2.2; 18 found; start..end, strand, type, name):
      1..124     +  rep_origin     RSF ori (fragment): Plasmids containing the RSF 1030 origin of replication can be propagated in E. coli cells that contain additional plasmids with compatible origins.
    129..180     -  misc_feature   bom (fragment): basis of mobility region from pBR322
    187..264     +  promoter       lacI promoter: lacI
    265..1347    +  CDS            lacI: lac repressor; lacI; The lac repressor binds to the lac operator to inhibit transcription in E. coli. This inhibition can be relieved by adding lactose or isopropyl-β-D-thiogalactopyranoside (IPTG).
   1360..1381    +  protein_bind   CAP binding site: CAP binding activates transcription in the presence of cAMP. E. coli catabolite activator protein
   1396..1426    +  promoter       lac promoter: promoter for the E. coli lac operon
   1434..1450    +  protein_bind   lac operator: The lac repressor binds to the lac operator to inhibit transcription in E. coli. This inhibition can be relieved by adding lactose or isopropyl-β-D-thiogalactopyranoside (IPTG). lac repressor encoded by lacI
   1470..1643    +  CDS            lacZα: LacZα fragment of β-galactosidase; lacZ fragment
   1907..2023    -  CDS            yciV (fragment): RNAAM_ECOLI - Also known as trpH From Escherichia coli (strain K12).
   2099..2127    +  promoter       tac promoter: strong E. coli promoter; hybrid between the trp and lac UV5 promoters
   2135..2151    +  protein_bind   lac operator: The lac repressor binds to the lac operator to inhibit transcription in E. coli. This inhibition can be relieved by adding lactose or isopropyl-β-D-thiogalactopyranoside (IPTG). lac repressor encoded by lacI
   2174..2827    +  CDS            GST26_SCHJA: Experimental evidence at protein level: Swiss-Prot protein existence level 1. GST isoenzymes appear to play a central role in the parasite detoxification system. Other functions are also suspected including a role in increasing the solubility of haematin in the parasite gut. From Schistosoma japonicum (Blood fluke).
   2834..3112    +  CDS            Arhgef12 (fragment): ARHGC_MOUSE - Also known as Kiaa0382, Larg. Experimental evidence at protein level: Swiss-Prot protein existence level 1. May play a role in the regulation of RhoA GTPase by guanine nucleotide-binding alpha-12 (GNA12) and alpha-13 (GNA13). Acts as guanine nucleotide exchange factor (GEF) for RhoA GTPase and may act as GTPase-activating protein (GAP) for GNA12 and GNA13 (By similarity). From Mus musculus (Mouse).
   3124..3163    +  CDS            rop (fragment): Rop protein, which maintains plasmids at low copy number; rop
   3265..3305    +  misc_feature   bom (fragment): basis of mobility region from pBR322
   3410..3514    +  promoter       AmpR promoter: bla
   3515..4375    +  CDS            AmpR: β-lactamase; bla; confers resistance to ampicillin, carbenicillin, and related antibiotics
   4546..5134    +  rep_origin     ori: high-copy-number ColE1/pMB1/pBR322/pUC origin of replication
>Addgene plasmid #250094 | pGEX-LARG-PDZ-1 | addgene full sequence | sequence record 498077 | Addgene NGS Result
ATGTTCTTTCCTGCGTTATCCCCTGATTCTGTGGATAACCGTATTACCGCCTTTGAGTGAGCTGATACCG
CTCGCCGCAGCCGAACGACCGAGCGCAGCGAGTCAGTGAGCGAGGAAGCGGAAGAGCGCCTGATGCGGTA
TTTTCTCCTTACGCATCTGTGCGGTATTTCACACCGCATAAATTCCGACACCATCGAATGGCGCAAAACC
TTTCGCGGTATGGCATGATAGCGCCCGGAAGAGAGTCAATTCAGGGTGGTGAATGTGAAACCAGTAACGT
TATACGATGTCGCAGAGTATGCCGGTGTCTCTTATCAGACCGTTTCCCGCGTGGTGAACCAGGCCAGCCA
CGTTTCTGCGAAAACGCGGGAAAAAGTGGAAGCGGCGATGGCGGAGCTGAATTACATTCCCAACCGCGTG
GCACAACAACTGGCGGGCAAACAGTCGTTGCTGATTGGCGTTGCCACCTCCAGTCTGGCCCTGCACGCGC
CGTCGCAAATTGTCGCGGCGATTAAATCTCGCGCCGATCAACTGGGTGCCAGCGTGGTGGTGTCGATGGT
AGAACGAAGCGGCGTCGAAGCCTGTAAAGCGGCGGTGCACAATCTTCTCGCGCAACGCGTCAGTGGGCTG
ATCATTAACTATCCGCTGGATGACCAGGATGCCATTGCTGTGGAAGCTGCCTGCACTAATGTTCCGGCGT
TATTTCTTGATGTCTCTGACCAGACACCCATCAACAGTATTATTTTCTCCCATGAAGACGGTACGCGACT
GGGCGTGGAGCATCTGGTCGCATTGGGTCACCAGCAAATCGCGCTGTTAGCGGGCCCATTAAGTTCTGTC
TCGGCGCGTCTGCGTCTGGCTGGCTGGCATAAATATCTCACTCGCAATCAAATTCAGCCGATAGCGGAAC
GGGAAGGCGACTGGAGTGCCATGTCCGGTTTTCAACAAACCATGCAAATGCTGAATGAGGGCATCGTTCC
CACTGCGATGCTGGTTGCCAACGATCAGATGGCGCTGGGCGCAATGCGCGCCATTACCGAGTCCGGGCTG
CGCGTTGGTGCGGATATCTCGGTAGTGGGATACGACGATACCGAAGACAGCTCATGTTATATCCCGCCGT
TAACCACCATCAAACAGGATTTTCGCCTGCTGGGGCAAACCAGCGTGGACCGCTTGCTGCAACTCTCTCA
GGGCCAGGCGGTGAAGGGCAATCAGCTGTTGCCCGTCTCACTGGTGAAAAGAAAAACCACCCTGGCGCCC
AATACGCAAACCGCCTCTCCCCGCGCGTTGGCCGATTCATTAATGCAGCTGGCACGACAGGTTTCCCGAC
TGGAAAGCGGGCAGTGAGCGCAACGCAATTAATGTAAGTTAGCTCACTCATTAGGCACCCCAGGCTTTAC
ACTTTATGCTTCCGGCTCGTATGTTGTGTGGAATTGTGAGCGGATAACAATTTCACACAGGAAACAGCTA
TGACCATGATTACGGATTCACTGGCCGTCGTTTTACAACGTCGTGACTGGGAAAACCCTGGCGTTACCCA
ACTTAATCGCCTTGCAGCACATCCCCCTTTCGCCAGCTGGCGTAATAGCGAAGAGGCCCGCACCGATCGC
CCTTCCCAACAGTTGCGCAGCCTGAATGGCGAATGGCGCTTTGCCTGGTTTCCGGCACCAGAAGCGGTGC
CGGAAAGCTGGCTGGAGTGCGATCTTCCTGAGGCCGATACTGTCGTCGTCCCCTCAAACTGGCAGATGCA
CGGTTACGATGCGCCCATCTACACCAACGTGACCTATCCCATTACGGTCAATCCGCCGTTTGTTCCCACG
GAGAATCCGACGGGTTGTTACTCGCTCACATTTAATGTTGATGAAAGCTGGCTACAGGAAGGCCAGACGC
GAATTATTTTTGATGGCGTTGGAATTAGCTTATCGACTGCACGGTGCACCAATGCTTCTGGCGTCAGGCA
GCCATCGGAAGCTGTGGTATGGCTGTGCAGGTCGTAAATCACTGCATAATTCGTGTCGCTCAAGGCGCAC
TCCCGTTCTGGATAATGTTTTTTGCGCCGACATCATAACGGTTCTGGCAAATATTCTGAAATGAGCTGTT
GACAATTAATCATCGGCTCGTATAATGTGTGGAATTGTGAGCGGATAACAATTTCACACAGGAAACAGTA
TTCATGTCCCCTATACTAGGTTATTGGAAAATTAAGGGCCTTGTGCAACCCACTCGACTTCTTTTGGAAT
ATCTTGAAGAAAAATATGAAGAGCATTTGTATGAGCGCGATGAAGGTGATAAATGGCGAAACAAAAAGTT
TGAATTGGGTTTGGAGTTTCCCAATCTTCCTTATTATATTGATGGTGATGTTAAATTAACACAGTCTATG
GCCATCATACGTTATATAGCTGACAAGCACAACATGTTGGGTGGTTGTCCAAAAGAGCGTGCAGAGATTT
CAATGCTTGAAGGAGCGGTTTTGGATATTAGATACGGTGTTTCGAGAATTGCATATAGTAAAGACTTTGA
AACTCTCAAAGTTGATTTTCTTAGCAAGCTACCTGAAATGCTGAAAATGTTCGAAGATCGTTTATGTCAT
AAAACATATTTAAATGGTGATCATGTAACCCATCCTGACTTCATGTTGTATGACGCTCTTGATGTTGTTT
TATACATGGACCCAATGTGCCTGGATGCGTTCCCAAAATTAGTTTGTTTTAAAAAACGTATTGAAGCTAT
CCCACAAATTGATAAGTACTTGAAATCCAGCAAGTATATAGCATGGCCTTTGCAGGGCTGGCAAGCCACG
TTTGGTGGTGGCGACCATCCTCCAAAATCGGATCTGGTTCCGCGTGGATCCTGCGTTATCATCCAGAAAG
ATGATAATGGCTTTGGCCTGACCGTGAGTGGCGATAATCCGGTGTTTGTGCAGTCTGTTAAAGAAGATGG
TGCCGCCATGCGCGCTGGTGTGCAGACGGGCGATCGTATTATCAAAGTGAATGGCACCTTAGTTACACAT
AGCAATCATCTGGAAGTTGTGAAACTGATTCGTAGCGGCAGCTATGTTGCTCTGACAGTTCAGGGTCGTC
CTCCAGGTTCTCTCGAGCGGCCGCATCGTGACTGACTGACGATCTGCCTCGCGCGTTTCGGTGATGACGG
TGAAAACCTCTGACACATGCAGCTCCCGGAGACGGTCACAGCTTGTCTGTAAGCGGATGCCGGGAGCAGA
CAAGCCCGTCAGGGCGCGTCAGCGGGTGTTGGCGGGTGTCGGGGCGCAGCCATGACCCAGTCACGTAGCG
ATAGCGGAGTGTATAATTCTTGAAGACGAAAGGGCCTCGTGATACGCCTATTTTTATAGGTTAATGTCAT
GATAATAATGGTTTCTTAGACGTCAGGTGGCACTTTTCGGGGAAATGTGCGCGGAACCCCTATTTGTTTA
TTTTTCTAAATACATTCAAATATGTATCCGCTCATGAGACAATAACCCTGATAAATGCTTCAATAATATT
GAAAAAGGAAGAGTATGAGTATTCAACATTTCCGTGTCGCCCTTATTCCCTTTTTTGCGGCATTTTGCCT
TCCTGTTTTTGCTCACCCAGAAACGCTGGTGAAAGTAAAAGATGCTGAAGATCAGTTGGGTGCACGAGTG
GGTTACATCGAACTGGATCTCAACAGCGGTAAGATCCTTGAGAGTTTTCGCCCCGAAGAACGTTTTCCAA
TGATGAGCACTTTTAAAGTTCTGCTATGTGGCGCGGTATTATCCCGTGTTGACGCCGGGCAAGAGCAACT
CGGTCGCCGCATACACTATTCTCAGAATGACTTGGTTGAGTACTCACCAGTCACAGAAAAGCATCTTACG
GATGGCATGACAGTAAGAGAATTATGCAGTGCTGCCATAACCATGAGTGATAACACTGCGGCCAACTTAC
TTCTGACAACGATCGGAGGACCGAAGGAGCTAACCGCTTTTTTGCACAACATGGGGGATCATGTAACTCG
CCTTGATCGTTGGGAACCGGAGCTGAATGAAGCCATACCAAACGACGAGCGTGACACCACGATGCCTGCA
GCAATGGCAACAACGTTGCGCAAACTATTAACTGGCGAACTACTTACTCTAGCTTCCCGGCAACAATTAA
TAGACTGGATGGAGGCGGATAAAGTTGCAGGACCACTTCTGCGCTCGGCCCTTCCGGCTGGCTGGTTTAT
TGCTGATAAATCTGGAGCCGGTGAGCGTGGGTCTCGCGGTATCATTGCAGCACTGGGGCCAGATGGTAAG
CCCTCCCGTATCGTAGTTATCTACACGACGGGGAGTCAGGCAACTATGGATGAACGAAATAGACAGATCG
CTGAGATAGGTGCCTCACTGATTAAGCATTGGTAACTGTCAGACCAAGTTTACTCATATATACTTTAGAT
TGATTTAAAACTTCATTTTTAATTTAAAAGGATCTAGGTGAAGATCCTTTTTGATAATCTCATGACCAAA
ATCCCTTAACGTGAGTTTTCGTTCCACTGAGCGTCAGACCCCGTAGAAAAGATCAAAGGATCTTCTTGAG
ATCCTTTTTTTCTGCGCGTAATCTGCTGCTTGCAAACAAAAAAACCACCGCTACCAGCGGTGGTTTGTTT
GCCGGATCAAGAGCTACCAACTCTTTTTCCGAAGGTAACTGGCTTCAGCAGAGCGCAGATACCAAATACT
GTCCTTCTAGTGTAGCCGTAGTTAGGCCACCACTTCAAGAACTCTGTAGCACCGCCTACATACCTCGCTC
TGCTAATCCTGTTACCAGTGGCTGCTGCCAGTGGCGATAAGTCGTGTCTTACCGGGTTGGACTCAAGACG
ATAGTTACCGGATAAGGCGCAGCGGTCGGGCTGAACGGGGGGTTCGTGCACACAGCCCAGCTTGGAGCGA
ACGACCTACACCGAACTGAGATACCTACAGCGTGAGCTATGAGAAAGCGCCACGCTTCCCGAAGGGAGAA
AGGCGGACAGGTATCCGGTAAGCGGCAGGGTCGGAACAGGAGAGCGCACGAGGGAGCTTCCAGGGGGAAA
CGCCTGGTATCTTTATAGTCCTGTCGGGTTTCGCCACCTCTGACTTGAGCGTCGATTTTTGTGATGCTCG
TCAGGGGGGCGGAGCCTATGGAAAAACGCCAGCAACGCGGCCTTTTTACGGTTCCTGGCCTTTTGCTGGC
CTTTTGCTCAC
